Addgene plasmid #85623: 5XDRE-luciferase
Purpose: Luciferase reporter containing five tandem copies of the core Dpp response element
Depositing lab: Kenneth Irvine. Depositing organization: Rutgers, The State University of New Jersey. Publication: Cooperative regulation of growth by Yorkie and Mad through bantam. Oh H, Irvine KD. Dev Cell. 2011 Jan 18;20(1):109-22. doi: 10.1016/j.devcel.2010.12.002. PubMed 21238929.
Backbone
  Vector backbone: pGL3-Basic Vector
  Backbone manufacturer: Promega
  Backbone size w/o insert (bp): 4818
  Total vector size (bp): 6318
  Vector type: Luciferase
Growth in bacteria
  Bacterial resistance: Ampicillin, 100 μg/mL
  Growth temperature: 37°C
  Growth strain: DH5alpha
  Copy number: Unknown
Gene/Insert
  Gene/Insert name: 5x DRE
  Insert size (bp): 1500
  Cloning method: Restriction Enzyme; 5′ cloning site KpnI (unknown if destroyed); 3′ cloning site XhoI (unknown if destroyed)
  Sequencing primers: 5′ N\A
Terms and licenses: Academic/Nonprofit Terms; Industry Terms: Not Available to Industry
How to cite: 5XDRE-luciferase was a gift from Kenneth Irvine (Addgene plasmid # 85623 ; http://n2t.net/addgene:85623 ; RRID:Addgene_85623)
