[The description below was written by a language model from this plasmid's Addgene catalogue record and pLannotate feature annotations shown in this document.]
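Description:
5XDRE-luciferase is a firefly luciferase reporter plasmid built on the promoterless pGL3-Basic backbone. It is designed to read out transcriptional activity driven by five tandem copies of the core Dpp response element (DRE). The catalogue entry describes the 5x DRE insert as cloned between the KpnI and XhoI sites upstream of the reporter. The plasmid is propagated in E. coli through a high-copy ColE1/pUC-type origin and selected with ampicillin via the β-lactamase gene and its bla promoter. An f1 origin is also present, which permits single-stranded DNA production.

In the annotated sequence, a Drosophila melanogaster hsp70Bb promoter lies immediately upstream of the luc+ coding sequence, which is followed by an SV40 polyadenylation signal. This arrangement suggests that the hsp70 element serves as the promoter on which the DRE repeats act, making the reporter suited to Drosophila cells. The DRE copies themselves are not annotated as a feature, and they presumably lie in the unannotated stretch between the upstream elements and the hsp70 promoter. A synthetic poly(A) signal and an RNA polymerase II pause site from the human α2 globin gene sit upstream of the cloning region. These are standard pGL3 parts that limit read-through transcription from the backbone and so lower background signal. The short large T antigen, TcR and lacZα fragments are backbone remnants without function.

The sizes in the record disagree: the catalogue lists a 1500 bp insert and a 6318 bp total, whereas the sequenced record is 5,168 nt, implying a much smaller insert. The construct is typically used in luciferase assays of Dpp pathway-dependent transcription, and the associated work concerns growth regulation by Yorkie and Mad through bantam.
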