Features (pLannotate 1.2.2; 12 found; start..end, strand, type, name):
     12..250     +  promoter       hsp70 promoter: Drosophila melanogaster hsp70Bb promoter
    289..1941    +  CDS            luciferase: firefly luciferase; luc+; enhanced luc+ version of the luciferase gene
   1982..2103    -  polyA_signal   SV40 poly(A) signal: SV40 polyadenylation signal
   2126..2194    -  CDS            large T antigen (fragment): large T antigen from SV40 (simian virus 40)
   2210..2342    +  CDS            TcR (fragment): tetracycline efflux protein; tet; confers resistance to tetracycline
   2522..3110    -  rep_origin     ori: high-copy-number ColE1/pMB1/pBR322/pUC origin of replication
   3281..4141    -  CDS            AmpR: β-lactamase; bla; confers resistance to ampicillin, carbenicillin, and related antibiotics
   4142..4246    -  promoter       AmpR promoter: bla
   4273..4701    +  rep_origin     f1 ori (sequence partly withheld): f1 bacteriophage origin of replication; arrow indicates direction of (+) strand synthesis
   4733..4800    -  CDS            lacZα (fragment): LacZα fragment of β-galactosidase; lacZ fragment
   4859..4907    +  polyA_signal   poly(A) signal: synthetic polyadenylation signal
   4921..5012    +  misc_feature   pause site: RNA polymerase II transcriptional pause signal from the human α2 globin gene
>Addgene plasmid #85623 | 5XDRE-luciferase | addgene full sequence | sequence record 177830 | Addgene NGS Result
AGATCTGAGCGCCGGAGTATAAATAGAGGCGCTTCGTCTACGGAGCGACAATTCAATTCAAACAAGCAAA
GTGAACACGTCGCTAAGCGAAAGCTAAGCAAATAAACAAGCGCAGCTGAACAAGCTAAACAATCTGCAGT
AAAGTGCAAGTTAAAGTGAATCAATTAAAAGTAACCAGCAACCAAGTAAATCAACTGCAACTACTGAAAT
CTGCCAAGAAGTAATTATTGAATACAAGAAGAGAACTCTGAATAAGCTTGGCATTCCGGTACTGTTGGTA
AAGCCACCATGGAAGACGCCAAAAACATAAAGAAAGGCCCGGCGCCATTCTATCCGCTGGAAGATGGAAC
CGCTGGAGAGCAACTGCATAAGGCTATGAAGAGATACGCCCTGGTTCCTGGAACAATTGCTTTTACAGAT
GCACATATCGAGGTGGACATCACTTACGCTGAGTACTTCGAAATGTCCGTTCGGTTGGCAGAAGCTATGA
AACGATATGGGCTGAATACAAATCACAGAATCGTCGTATGCAGTGAAAACTCTCTTCAATTCTTTATGCC
GGTGTTGGGCGCGTTATTTATCGGAGTTGCAGTTGCGCCCGCGAACGACATTTATAATGAACGTGAATTG
CTCAACAGTATGGGCATTTCGCAGCCTACCGTGGTGTTCGTTTCCAAAAAGGGGTTGCAAAAAATTTTGA
ACGTGCAAAAAAAGCTCCCAATCATCCAAAAAATTATTATCATGGATTCTAAAACGGATTACCAGGGATT
TCAGTCGATGTACACGTTCGTCACATCTCATCTACCTCCCGGTTTTAATGAATACGATTTTGTGCCAGAG
TCCTTCGATAGGGACAAGACAATTGCACTGATCATGAACTCCTCTGGATCTACTGGTCTGCCTAAAGGTG
TCGCTCTGCCTCATAGAACTGCCTGCGTGAGATTCTCGCATGCCAGAGATCCTATTTTTGGCAATCAAAT
CATTCCGGATACTGCGATTTTAAGTGTTGTTCCATTCCATCACGGTTTTGGAATGTTTACTACACTCGGA
TATTTGATATGTGGATTTCGAGTCGTCTTAATGTATAGATTTGAAGAAGAGCTGTTTCTGAGGAGCCTTC
AGGATTACAAGATTCAAAGTGCGCTGCTGGTGCCAACCCTATTCTCCTTCTTCGCCAAAAGCACTCTGAT
TGACAAATACGATTTATCTAATTTACACGAAATTGCTTCTGGTGGCGCTCCCCTCTCTAAGGAAGTCGGG
GAAGCGGTTGCCAAGAGGTTCCATCTGCCAGGTATCAGGCAAGGATATGGGCTCACTGAGACTACATCAG
CTATTCTGATTACACCCGAGGGGGATGATAAACCGGGCGCGGTCGGTAAAGTTGTTCCATTTTTTGAAGC
GAAGGTTGTGGATCTGGATACCGGGAAAACGCTGGGCGTTAATCAAAGAGGCGAACTGTGTGTGAGAGGT
CCTATGATTATGTCCGGTTATGTAAACAATCCGGAAGCGACCAACGCCTTGATTGACAAGGATGGATGGC
TACATTCTGGAGACATAGCTTACTGGGACGAAGACGAACACTTCTTCATCGTTGACCGCCTGAAGTCTCT
GATTAAGTACAAAGGCTATCAGGTGGCTCCCGCTGAATTGGAATCCATCTTGCTCCAACACCCCAACATC
TTCGACGCAGGTGTCGCAGGTCTTCCCGACGATGACGCCGGTGAACTTCCCGCCGCCGTTGTTGTTTTGG
AGCACGGAAAGACGATGACGGAAAAAGAGATCGTGGATTACGTCGCCAGTCAAGTAACAACCGCGAAAAA
GTTGCGCGGAGGAGTTGTGTTTGTGGACGAAGTACCGAAAGGTCTTACCGGAAAACTCGACGCAAGAAAA
ATCAGAGAGATCCTCATAAAGGCCAAGAAGGGCGGAAAGATCGCCGTGTAATTCTAGAGTCGGGGCGGCC
GGCCGCTTCGAGCAGACATGATAAGATACATTGATGAGTTTGGACAAACCACAACTAGAATGCAGTGAAA
AAAATGCTTTATTTGTGAAATTTGTGATGCTATTGCTTTATTTGTAACCATTATAAGCTGCAATAAACAA
GTTAACAACAACAATTGCATTCATTTTATGTTTCAGGTTCAGGGGGAGGTGTGGGAGGTTTTTTAAAGCA
AGTAAAACCTCTACAAATGTGGTAAAATCGATAAGGATCCGTCGACCGATGCCCTTGAGAGCCTTCAACC
CAGTCAGCTCCTTCCGGTGGGCGCGGGGCATGACTATCGTCGCCGCACTTATGACTGTCTTCTTTATCAT
GCAACTCGTAGGACAGGTGCCGGCAGCGCTCTTCCGCTTCCTCGCTCACTGACTCGCTGCGCTCGGTCGT
TCGGCTGCGGCGAGCGGTATCAGCTCACTCAAAGGCGGTAATACGGTTATCCACAGAATCAGGGGATAAC
GCAGGAAAGAACATGTGAGCAAAAGGCCAGCAAAAGGCCAGGAACCGTAAAAAGGCCGCGTTGCTGGCGT
TTTTCCATAGGCTCCGCCCCCCTGACGAGCATCACAAAAATCGACGCTCAAGTCAGAGGTGGCGAAACCC
GACAGGACTATAAAGATACCAGGCGTTTCCCCCTGGAAGCTCCCTCGTGCGCTCTCCTGTTCCGACCCTG
CCGCTTACCGGATACCTGTCCGCCTTTCTCCCTTCGGGAAGCGTGGCGCTTTCTCATAGCTCACGCTGTA
GGTATCTCAGTTCGGTGTAGGTCGTTCGCTCCAAGCTGGGCTGTGTGCACGAACCCCCCGTTCAGCCCGA
CCGCTGCGCCTTATCCGGTAACTATCGTCTTGAGTCCAACCCGGTAAGACACGACTTATCGCCACTGGCA
GCAGCCACTGGTAACAGGATTAGCAGAGCGAGGTATGTAGGCGGTGCTACAGAGTTCTTGAAGTGGTGGC
CTAACTACGGCTACACTAGAAGAACAGTATTTGGTATCTGCGCTCTGCTGAAGCCAGTTACCTTCGGAAA
AAGAGTTGGTAGCTCTTGATCCGGCAAACAAACCACCGCTGGTAGCGGTGGTTTTTTTGTTTGCAAGCAG
CAGATTACGCGCAGAAAAAAAGGATCTCAAGAAGATCCTTTGATCTTTTCTACGGGGTCTGACGCTCAGT
GGAACGAAAACTCACGTTAAGGGATTTTGGTCATGAGATTATCAAAAAGGATCTTCACCTAGATCCTTTT
AAATTAAAAATGAAGTTTTAAATCAATCTAAAGTATATATGAGTAAACTTGGTCTGACAGTTACCAATGC
TTAATCAGTGAGGCACCTATCTCAGCGATCTGTCTATTTCGTTCATCCATAGTTGCCTGACTCCCCGTCG
TGTAGATAACTACGATACGGGAGGGCTTACCATCTGGCCCCAGTGCTGCAATGATACCGCGAGACCCACG
CTCACCGGCTCCAGATTTATCAGCAATAAACCAGCCAGCCGGAAGGGCCGAGCGCAGAAGTGGTCCTGCA
ACTTTATCCGCCTCCATCCAGTCTATTAATTGTTGCCGGGAAGCTAGAGTAAGTAGTTCGCCAGTTAATA
GTTTGCGCAACGTTGTTGCCATTGCTACAGGCATCGTGGTGTCACGCTCGTCGTTTGGTATGGCTTCATT
CAGCTCCGGTTCCCAACGATCAAGGCGAGTTACATGATCCCCCATGTTGTGCAAAAAAGCGGTTAGCTCC
TTCGGTCCTCCGATCGTTGTCAGAAGTAAGTTGGCCGCAGTGTTATCACTCATGGTTATGGCAGCACTGC
ATAATTCTCTTACTGTCATGCCATCCGTAAGATGCTTTTCTGTGACTGGTGAGTACTCAACCAAGTCATT
CTGAGAATAGTGTATGCGGCGACCGAGTTGCTCTTGCCCGGCGTCAATACGGGATAATACCGCGCCACAT
AGCAGAACTTTAAAAGTGCTCATCATTGGAAAACGTTCTTCGGGGCGAAAACTCTCAAGGATCTTACCGC
TGTTGAGATCCAGTTCGATGTAACCCACTCGTGCACCCAACTGATCTTCAGCATCTTTTACTTTCACCAG
CGTTTCTGGGTGAGCAAAAACAGGAAGGCAAAATGCCGCAAAAAAGGGAATAAGGGCGACACGGAAATGT
TGAATACTCATACTCTTCCTTTTTCAATATTATTGAAGCATTTATCAGGGTTATTGTCTCATGAGCGGAT
ACATATTTGAATGTATTTAGAAAAATAAACAAATAGGGGTTCCGCGCACATTTCCCCGAAAAGTGCCACC
TG
[124 nt withheld, positions 4273-4396]
C
[91 nt withheld, positions 4398-4488]
A
[49 nt withheld, positions 4490-4538]
CCTTTGACGTTGGAGTCCACGTTCTTT
[37 nt withheld, positions 4566-4602]
ACCCTATCTCGGTCTATTCTTTTGATTTATAAGGGATTTTGCCGATTTCGGCCTATTGGTTAAAAAATGA
GCTGATTTAACAAAAATTTAACGCGAATTTTAACAAAATATTAACGCTTACAATTTGCCATTCGCCATTC
AGGCTGCGCAACTGTTGGGAAGGGCGATCGGTGCGGGCCTCTTCGCTATTACGCCAGCCCAAGCTACCAT
GATAAGTAAGTAATATTAAGGTACGGGAGGTACTTGGAGCGGCCGCAATAAAATATCTTTATTTTCATTA
CATCTGTGTGTTGGTTTTTTGTGTGAATCGATAGTACTAACATACGCTCTCCATCAAAACAAAACGAAAC
AAAACAAACTAGCAAAATAGGCTGTCCCCAGTGCAAGTGCAGGTGCCAGAACATTTCTCTATCGATAGGT
ACCAATTGGACTGGCGTCAGCGCCGGCGCTGAATTGGACTGGCGTCAGCGCCGGCGCTGAATTGGACTGG
CGTCAGCGCCGGCGCTGAATTGGACTGGCGTCAGCGCCGGCGCTGAATTGGACTGGCGTCAGCGCCGGCG
CTGTCG
